Addgene plasmid #46778: pcDNA3 Flag Rab1a N124I
Purpose: expression of N124I Rab1a in mammalian cells
Depositing lab: Terry Hébert. Depositing organization: McGill University. Publication: Seven transmembrane receptor core signaling complexes are assembled prior to plasma membrane trafficking. Dupre DJ, Robitaille M, Ethier N, Villeneuve LR, Mamarbachi AM, Hebert TE. J Biol Chem. 2006 Nov 10;281(45):34561-73. Epub 2006 Sep 7. 10.1074/jbc.M605012200 PubMed 16959776.
Backbone
  Vector backbone: pcDNA3
  Backbone manufacturer: invitrogen
  Modifications to backbone: FLAG tag has been added.
  Vector type: Mammalian Expression
Growth in bacteria
  Bacterial resistance: Ampicillin, 100 μg/mL
  Growth temperature: 37°C
  Growth strain: DH5alpha
  Copy number: Unknown
Gene/Insert
  Gene/Insert name: Rab1a (alt name: member RAS oncogene family)
  Species: M. musculus (mouse)
  Insert size (bp): 620
  Mutation: N124I cannot stably bind guanine nucleotide
  Entrez Gene: Rab1a (a.k.a. Gtbp, Rab-1, Rab1, Ypt1, mKIAA3012)
  Promoter: CMV
  Tag / fusion protein: FLAG (N terminal on backbone)
  Cloning method: Unknown
  Sequencing primers: 5′ CMV; 3′ BGHrev
Terms and licenses: Academic/Nonprofit Terms; Industry Terms: Not Available to Industry
Depositor comments: cDNA was obtained from UMR cDNA Resource Center, www.cdna.org
How to cite: pcDNA3 Flag Rab1a N124I was a gift from Terry Hébert (Addgene plasmid # 46778 ; http://n2t.net/addgene:46778 ; RRID:Addgene_46778)
