[The description below was written by a language model from this plasmid's Addgene catalogue record.]
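Description:
pcDNA3 Flag Rab1a N124I is a mammalian expression plasmid built on the pcDNA3 backbone, which has been modified to carry a FLAG epitope tag. It is propagated in E. coli under ampicillin selection; the copy number is not recorded. No feature table accompanies the entry, so other backbone elements are not itemised. However, a BGH reverse sequencing primer is listed, which is consistent with the bovine growth hormone polyadenylation region that normally lies downstream of the cloning site in pcDNA3.

The insert is the mouse Rab1a coding sequence, about 620 bp, encoding a small GTPase of the Ras superfamily. It is placed under the CMV promoter for strong constitutive transcription in transfected mammalian cells. The FLAG tag supplied by the backbone is fused to the N terminus of the protein, so the product can be detected or immunoprecipitated with anti-FLAG antibodies. The open reading frame carries the N124I substitution, which the record describes as preventing stable binding of guanine nucleotide. Nucleotide-free Rab mutants of this kind are generally used as dominant-negative tools to interfere with the endogenous GTPase, and Rab1 is known for its role in ER-to-Golgi transport.

The stated purpose is simply expression of N124I Rab1a in mammalian cells. The associated publication concerns the assembly of seven-transmembrane receptor signalling complexes before they traffic to the plasma membrane, which suggests the construct was used to perturb early secretory transport in that work. The cloning method is not recorded.
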