>Addgene plasmid #46778 | pcDNA3 Flag Rab1a N124I | addgene partial sequence | sequence record 67945 | CMV-F 5'-CGCAAATGGGCGGTAGGCGTG-3'
GCAGAGCTCTCTGGCTACTGAGAACCCACTGCTTACTGGCTTATCGAAATTAATACGACTCACTATAGGG
AGACCCAAGCTTGGTACCGAGCTCGGATCCACTAGTAACGGCCGCCAGTGTGCTGGAATTCGGCTTGCTG
TCGACACCATGGGGGACTACAAGGACGACGATGACAAGGGGGGTAGCGGTGGATCCAGCATGAATCCCGA
ATATGATTATTTATTCAAGTTACTTCTGATTGGCGATTCTGGGGTTGGAAAGTCCTGCCTTCTCCTTAGG
TTTGCAGATGATACGTATACGGAAAGCTACATCAGCACAATTGGTGTGGATTTCAAGATACGAACTATAG
AGTTAGATGGGAAAACAATCAAGCTACAGATATGGGACACAGCAGGCCAGGAAAGATTTCGAACAATCAC
TTCCAGTTATTACAGAGGAGCCCATGGCATCATAGTTGTGTATGATGTGACAGATCAGGAGTCCTTCAAT
AACGTTAAACAGTGGCTGCAGGAGATAGATCGCTACGCCAGTGAAAATGTCAACAAGTTGTTGGTAGGGA
TCAAATGTGACCTGACCACAAAGAAAGTAGTAGACTACACAACAGCAAAGGAATTTGCAGATTCCCTTGG
AATTCCATTTTTGGAAACCAGTGCTAAGAACGCAACGAATGTAGAACAGTCTTTCATGACGATGGCAGCT
GAGATTAAAAAGCGAATGGGTCCTGGAGCTACAGCTGGTGGTGCCGAGAAGTCCAATGTTAAAATCCAGA
GCACTCCAGTCAAGCAGTCAGGTGGAGGCTGCTGCTAAAATCCGCCTCCGTCCTTTTCTCACAGCAATGA
AT
